Addgene plasmid #91863: p2CT-His-MBP-Lbu_C2c2_K1082A
Purpose: Bacterial expression for Cas13a
Depositing lab: Jennifer Doudna. Depositing organization: University of California, Berkeley. Publication: RNA Targeting by Functionally Orthogonal Type VI-A CRISPR-Cas Enzymes. East-Seletsky A, O'Connell MR, Burstein D, Knott GJ, Doudna JA. Mol Cell. 2017 May 4;66(3):373-383.e3. doi: 10.1016/j.molcel.2017.04.008. PubMed 28475872.
Backbone
  Vector backbone: p2CT
  Backbone manufacturer: UC Berkeley Macrolab
  Vector type: Bacterial Expression
Growth in bacteria
  Bacterial resistance: Ampicillin, 100 μg/mL
  Growth temperature: 37°C
  Growth strain: DH5alpha
  Copy number: High Copy
Gene/Insert
  Gene/Insert name: LbuCas13a (LbuC2c2) K1082A
  Mutation: K1082A
  Tag / fusion protein: His6-MBP-TEV site (N terminal on backbone)
  Cloning method: Ligation Independent Cloning
Terms and licenses: Academic/Nonprofit Terms; Industry Terms: Not Available to Industry
How to cite: p2CT-His-MBP-Lbu_C2c2_K1082A was a gift from Jennifer Doudna (Addgene plasmid # 91863 ; http://n2t.net/addgene:91863 ; RRID:Addgene_91863)
