[The description below was written by a language model from this plasmid's Addgene catalogue record and pLannotate feature annotations shown in this document.]
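Description:
p2CT-His-MBP-Lbu_C2c2_K1082A is a 9.4 kb bacterial expression plasmid built on the p2CT backbone, a ligation-independent cloning vector from the UC Berkeley Macrolab. It produces a point mutant of the type VI-A CRISPR effector Cas13a (formerly C2c2); the annotation matches the coding sequence to the Leptotrichia buccalis protein. The plasmid replicates in E. coli from a ColE1/pMB1-type origin and is selected with ampicillin through a bla cassette driven by its own promoter. The backbone shows clear pBR322 ancestry: it retains the bom mobility region, the rop gene, a tet promoter and two fragments of the tetracycline resistance gene that flank the expression cassette, indicating that this marker is interrupted and non-functional. The catalogue lists the plasmid as high copy, although rop is normally associated with reduced copy number.

The expression cassette runs from a T7 promoter and the phage T7 gene 10 ribosome binding site to a T7 terminator, so expression requires a host that supplies T7 RNA polymerase. No lac operator or lacI gene is annotated. The open reading frame encodes an N-terminal 6xHis tag, a signal-sequence-free maltose binding protein that stays cytosolic and aids solubility, a TEV protease site, and then Cas13a carrying the K1082A substitution. This layout allows affinity capture of the fusion followed by TEV removal of the His-MBP portion. A short fragment annotated as a T7 gene 10-derived solubility tag lies after the Cas13a coding region and is probably residual vector sequence. The record does not state the functional consequence of K1082A; the stated purpose is simply bacterial expression of Cas13a, consistent with preparing recombinant mutant protein for biochemical study of RNA targeting.
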