Features (pLannotate 1.2.2; 17 found; start..end, strand, type, name):
    104..208     +  promoter       AmpR promoter: bla
    209..1069    +  CDS            AmpR: β-lactamase; bla; confers resistance to ampicillin, carbenicillin, and related antibiotics
   1240..1828    +  rep_origin     ori: high-copy-number ColE1/pMB1/pBR322/pUC origin of replication
   2014..2153    -  misc_feature   bom: basis of mobility region from pBR322
   2255..2446    -  CDS            rop: Rop protein, which maintains plasmids at low copy number; rop
   2463..2843    +  CDS            YPB1_ECOLX: Protein predicted: Swiss-Prot protein existence level 4. From Escherichia coli.
   3085..3985    -  CDS            TcR (fragment): tetracycline efflux protein; tet; confers resistance to tetracycline
   4007..4025    +  promoter       T7 promoter: promoter for bacteriophage T7 RNA polymerase
   4114..4136    +  RBS            RBS: efficient ribosome binding site from bacteriophage T7 gene 10 (Olins and Rangwala, 1989)
   4156..4173    +  CDS            6xHis: 6xHis affinity tag
   4183..5283    +  CDS            MBP: maltose binding protein from E. coli; malE (mutated); This version of the gene does not encode a signal sequence, so MBP will remain in the cytosol.
   5338..5354    +  CDS            TEV site (fragment): tobacco etch virus (TEV) protease recognition and cleavage site
   5365..8841    +  CDS            cas13a: CS13A_LEPBD - Also known as c2c2
   8927..8976    +  CDS            SET1 (fragment): solubility-enhancement tag derived from T7 phage gene 10B
   8984..9031    +  terminator     T7 terminator: transcription terminator for bacteriophage T7 RNA polymerase
   9057..9349    -  CDS            TcR (fragment): tetracycline efflux protein; tet; confers resistance to tetracycline
   9397..9425    -  promoter       tet promoter: E. coli promoter for tetracycline efflux protein gene
>Addgene plasmid #91863 | p2CT-His-MBP-Lbu_C2c2_K1082A | addgene full sequence | sequence record 181509 | Addgene NGS Result
TTCTTGAAGACGAAAGGGCCTCGTGATACGCCTATTTTTATAGGTTAATGTCATGATAATAATGGTTTCT
TAGACGTCAGGTGGCACTTTTCGGGGAAATGTGCGCGGAACCCCTATTTGTTTATTTTTCTAAATACATT
CAAATATGTATCCGCTCATGAGACAATAACCCTGATAAATGCTTCAATAACATTGAAAAAGGAAGAGTAT
GAGTATTCAACATTTCCGTGTCGCCCTTATTCCCTTTTTTGCGGCATTTTGCCTTCCTGTTTTTGCTCAC
CCAGAAACGCTGGTGAAAGTAAAAGATGCTGAAGATCAGTTGGGTGCACGAGTGGGTTACATCGAACTGG
ATCTCAACAGCGGTAAGATCCTTGAGAGTTTTCGCCCCGAAGAACGTTTTCCAATGATGAGCACTTTTAA
AGTTCTGCTATGTGGCGCGGTATTATCCCGTGTTGACGCCGGGCAAGAGCAACTCGGTCGCCGCATACAC
TATTCTCAGAATGACTTGGTTGAGTACTCACCAGTCACAGAAAAGCATCTTACGGATGGCATGACAGTAA
GAGAATTATGCAGTGCTGCCATAACCATGAGTGATAACACTGCGGCCAACTTACTTCTGACAACGATCGG
AGGACCGAAGGAGCTAACCGCTTTTTTGCACAACATGGGGGATCATGTAACTCGCCTTGATCGTTGGGAA
CCGGAGCTGAATGAAGCCATACCAAACGACGAGCGTGACACCACGATGCCTGCAGCAATGGCAACAACGT
TGCGCAAACTATTAACTGGCGAACTACTTACTCTAGCTTCCCGGCAACAATTAATAGACTGGATGGAGGC
GGATAAAGTTGCAGGACCACTTCTGCGCTCGGCCCTTCCGGCTGGCTGGTTTATTGCTGATAAATCTGGA
GCCGGTGAGCGTGGGTCTCGCGGTATCATTGCAGCACTGGGGCCAGATGGTAAGCCCTCCCGTATCGTAG
TTATCTACACGACGGGGAGTCAGGCAACTATGGATGAACGAAATAGACAGATCGCTGAGATAGGTGCCTC
ACTGATTAAGCATTGGTAACTGTCAGACCAAGTTTACTCATATATACTTTAGATTGATTTAAAACTTCAT
TTTTAATTTAAAAGGATCTAGGTGAAGATCCTTTTTGATAATCTCATGACCAAAATCCCTTAACGTGAGT
TTTCGTTCCACTGAGCGTCAGACCCCGTAGAAAAGATCAAAGGATCTTCTTGAGATCCTTTTTTTCTGCG
CGTAATCTGCTGCTTGCAAACAAAAAAACCACCGCTACCAGCGGTGGTTTGTTTGCCGGATCAAGAGCTA
CCAACTCTTTTTCCGAAGGTAACTGGCTTCAGCAGAGCGCAGATACCAAATACTGTCCTTCTAGTGTAGC
CGTAGTTAGGCCACCACTTCAAGAACTCTGTAGCACCGCCTACATACCTCGCTCTGCTAATCCTGTTACC
AGTGGCTGCTGCCAGTGGCGATAAGTCGTGTCTTACCGGGTTGGACTCAAGACGATAGTTACCGGATAAG
GCGCAGCGGTCGGGCTGAACGGGGGGTTCGTGCACACAGCCCAGCTTGGAGCGAACGACCTACACCGAAC
TGAGATACCTACAGCGTGAGCTATGAGAAAGCGCCACGCTTCCCGAAGGGAGAAAGGCGGACAGGTATCC
GGTAAGCGGCAGGGTCGGAACAGGAGAGCGCACGAGGGAGCTTCCAGGGGGAAACGCCTGGTATCTTTAT
AGTCCTGTCGGGTTTCGCCACCTCTGACTTGAGCGTCGATTTTTGTGATGCTCGTCAGGGGGGCGGAGCC
TATGGAAAAACGCCAGCAACGCGGCCTTTTTACGGTTCCTGGCCTTTTGCTGGCCTTTTGCTCACATGTT
CTTTCCTGCGTTATCCCCTGATTCTGTGGATAACCGTATTACCGCCTTTGAGTGAGCTGATACCGCTCGC
CGCAGCCGAACGACCGAGCGCAGCGAGTCAGTGAGCGAGGAAGCGGAAGAGCGCCTGATGCGGTATTTTC
TCCTTACGCATCTGTGCGGTATTTCACACCGCAATGGTGCACTCTCAGTACAATCTGCTCTGATGCCGCA
TAGTTAAGCCAGTATACACTCCGCTATCGCTACGTGACTGGGTCATGGCTGCGCCCCGACACCCGCCAAC
ACCCGCTGACGCGCCCTGACGGGCTTGTCTGCTCCCGGCATCCGCTTACAGACAAGCTGTGACCGTCTCC
GGGAGCTGCATGTGTCAGAGGTTTTCACCGTCATCACCGAAACGCGCGAGGCAGCTGCGGTAAAGCTCAT
CAGCGTGGTCGTGAAGCGATTCACAGATGTCTGCCTGTTCATCCGCGTCCAGCTCGTTGAGTTTCTCCAG
AAGCGTTAATGTCTGGCTTCTGATAAAGCGGGCCATGTTAAGGGCGGTTTTTTCCTGTTTGGTCACTGAT
GCCTCCGTGTAAGGGGGATTTCTGTTCATGGGGGTAATGATACCGATGAAACGAGAGAGGATGCTCACGA
TACGGGTTACTGATGATGAACATGCCCGGTTACTGGAACGTTGTGAGGGTAAACAACTGGCGGTATGGAT
GCGGCGGGACCAGAGAAAAATCACTCAGGGTCAATGCCAGCGCTTCGTTAATACAGATGTAGGTGTTCCA
CAGGGTAGCCAGCAGCATCCTGCGATGCAGATCCGGAACATAATGGTGCAGGGCGCTGACTTCCGCGTTT
CCAGACTTTACGAAACACGGAAACCGAAGACCATTCATGTTGTTGCTCAGGTCGCAGACGTTTTGCAGCA
GCAGTCGCTTCACGTTCGCTCGCGTATCGGTGATTCATTCTGCTAACCAGTAAGGCAACCCCGCCAGCCT
AGCCGGGTCCTCAACGACAGGAGCACGATCATGCGCACCCGTGGCCAGGACCCAACGCTGCCCGAGATGC
GCCGCGTGCGGCTGCTGGAGATGGCGGACGCGATGGATATGTTCTGCCAAGGGTTGGTTTGCGCATTCAC
AGTTCTCCGCAAGAATTGATTGGCTCCAATTCTTGGAGTGGTGAATCCGTTAGCGAGGTGCCGCCGGCTT
CCATTCAGGTCGAGGTGGCCCGGCTCCATGCACCGCGACGCAACGCGGGGAGGCAGACAAGGTATAGGGC
GGCGCCTACAATCCATGCCAACCCGTTCCATGTGCTCGCCGAGGCGGCATAAATCGCCGTGACGATCAGC
GGTCCAATGATCGAAGTTAGGCTGGTAAGAGCCGCGAGCGATCCTTGAAGCTGTCCCTGATGGTCGTCAT
CTACCTGCCTGGACAGCATGGCCTGCAACGCGGGCATCCCGATGCCGCCGGAAGCGAGAAGAATCATAAT
GGGGAAGGCCATCCAGCCTCGCGTCGCGAACGCCAGCAAGACGTAGCCCAGCGCGTCGGCCGCCATGCCG
GCGATAATGGCCTGCTTCTCGCCGAAACGTTTGGTGGCGGGACCAGTGACGAAGGCTTGAGCGAGGGCGT
GCAAGATTCCGAATACCGCAAGCGACAGGCCGATCATCGTCGCGCTCCAGCGAAAGCGGTCCTCGCCGAA
AATGACCCAGAGCGCTGCCGGCACCTGTCCTACGAGTTGCATGATAAAGAAGACAGTCATAAGTGCGGCG
ACGATAGTCATGCCCCGCGCCCACCGGAAGGAGCTGACTGGGTTGAAGGCTCTCAAGGGCATCGGTCGAC
GCTCTCCCTTATGCGACTCCTGCATTAGGAAGCAGCCCAGTAGTAGGTTGAGGCCGTTGAGCACCGCCGC
CGCAAGGAATGGTGCATGCAAGGAGATGGCGCCCAACAGTCCCCCGGCCACGGGGCCTGCCACCATACCC
ACGCCGAAACAAGCGCTCATGAGCCCGAAGTGGCGAGCCCGATCTTCCCCATCGGTGATGTCGGCGATAT
AGGCGCCAGCAACCGCACCTGTGGCGCCGGTGATGCCGGCCACGATGCGTCCGGCGTAGAGGATCGAGAT
CTCGATCCCGCGAAATTAATACGACTCACTATAGGGAGACCACAACGGTTTCCCTCTAGTGCCGGCTCCG
GAGAGCTCTTTAATTAAGCGGCCGCCCTGCAGGACTCGAGTTCTAGAAATAATTTTGTTTAACTTTAAGA
AGGAGATATACATATGAAATCTTCTCACCATCACCATCACCATGGTTCTTCTATGAAAATCGAAGAAGGT
AAACTGGTAATCTGGATTAACGGCGATAAAGGCTATAACGGTCTCGCTGAAGTCGGTAAGAAATTCGAGA
AAGATACCGGAATTAAAGTCACCGTTGAGCATCCGGATAAACTGGAAGAGAAATTCCCACAGGTTGCGGC
AACTGGCGATGGCCCTGACATTATCTTCTGGGCACACGACCGCTTTGGTGGCTACGCTCAATCTGGCCTG
TTGGCTGAAATCACCCCGGACAAAGCGTTCCAGGACAAGCTGTATCCGTTTACCTGGGATGCCGTACGTT
ACAACGGCAAGCTGATTGCTTACCCGATCGCTGTTGAAGCGTTATCGCTGATTTATAACAAAGATCTGCT
GCCGAACCCGCCAAAAACCTGGGAAGAGATCCCGGCGCTGGATAAAGAACTGAAAGCGAAAGGTAAGAGC
GCGCTGATGTTCAACCTGCAAGAACCGTACTTCACCTGGCCGCTGATTGCTGCTGACGGGGGTTATGCGT
TCAAGTATGAAAACGGCAAGTACGACATTAAAGACGTGGGCGTGGATAACGCTGGCGCGAAAGCGGGTCT
GACCTTCCTGGTTGACCTGATTAAAAACAAACACATGAATGCAGACACCGATTACTCCATCGCAGAAGCT
GCCTTTAATAAAGGCGAAACAGCGATGACCATCAACGGCCCGTGGGCATGGTCCAACATCGACACCAGCA
AAGTGAATTATGGTGTAACGGTACTGCCGACCTTCAAGGGTCAACCATCCAAACCGTTCGTTGGCGTGCT
GAGCGCAGGTATTAACGCCGCCAGTCCGAACAAAGAGCTGGCAAAAGAGTTCCTCGAAAACTATCTGCTG
ACTGATGAAGGTCTGGAAGCGGTTAATAAAGACAAACCGCTGGGTGCCGTAGCGCTGAAGTCTTACGAGG
AAGAGTTGGCGAAAGATCCACGTATTGCCGCCACTATGGAAAACGCCCAGAAAGGTGAAATCATGCCGAA
CATCCCGCAGATGTCCGCTTTCTGGTATGCCGTGCGTACTGCGGTGATCAACGCCGCCAGCGGTCGTCAG
ACTGTCGATGAAGCCCTGAAAGACGCGCAGACTAATTCGAGCTCGAACAACAACAACAATAACAATAACA
ACAACCTCGGGATCGAGGAAAACCTGTACTTCCAATCCAATGCAATGAAAGTGACGAAGGTAGGAGGCAT
TTCGCATAAGAAGTACACGTCCGAAGGCCGCTTAGTGAAGTCAGAATCGGAAGAAAATCGCACAGACGAA
CGTCTGTCGGCGTTGCTTAATATGCGCCTTGACATGTATATCAAGAATCCCAGCAGCACGGAAACCAAGG
AAAATCAAAAACGCATTGGGAAATTAAAGAAATTCTTCTCAAACAAAATGGTCTATCTTAAAGACAATAC
CTTGAGTTTGAAGAATGGGAAAAAGGAGAACATTGATCGTGAGTATTCTGAGACTGACATCCTTGAGAGC
GATGTCCGTGACAAGAAAAACTTCGCCGTGTTGAAAAAGATCTATCTGAATGAAAACGTGAACTCGGAGG
AATTGGAAGTTTTTCGTAACGACATTAAGAAGAAACTGAACAAAATCAACAGCCTGAAGTACTCATTTGA
AAAGAATAAGGCGAATTATCAAAAGATTAATGAGAATAACATCGAGAAGGTTGAAGGTAAGTCAAAGCGT
AACATTATTTACGATTATTATCGTGAGTCAGCGAAACGTGACGCTTATGTAAGCAATGTGAAAGAAGCCT
TTGATAAGCTTTACAAGGAAGAGGACATTGCAAAACTTGTTCTTGAAATTGAGAACCTTACGAAGTTAGA
GAAATACAAGATTCGCGAGTTCTACCACGAAATTATTGGACGTAAGAATGACAAGGAAAACTTTGCAAAA
ATCATCTACGAAGAAATCCAGAATGTTAATAACATGAAAGAGTTGATCGAGAAGGTACCGGACATGAGTG
AGTTGAAAAAGAGCCAAGTATTTTACAAGTATTACTTAGACAAAGAAGAGTTGAACGACAAGAACATCAA
ATACGCGTTTTGTCATTTCGTGGAAATCGAAATGAGTCAGTTGCTGAAGAACTACGTATATAAGCGCTTA
AGTAATATCTCGAATGACAAAATTAAGCGTATCTTTGAATACCAGAACTTGAAAAAATTGATCGAAAATA
AGCTGTTAAACAAACTTGACACGTACGTCCGTAATTGTGGAAAGTATAATTATTATTTGCAAGACGGCGA
AATTGCCACTTCAGATTTCATCGCCCGCAACCGTCAGAATGAAGCGTTTCTTCGCAACATCATTGGGGTG
TCATCTGTGGCCTACTTTTCTCTTCGCAACATTCTTGAAACGGAGAACGAGAATGATATTACTGGGCGTA
TGCGCGGCAAAACAGTTAAGAACAATAAAGGTGAAGAGAAGTACGTGTCCGGAGAAGTTGATAAGATCTA
TAATGAAAATAAGAAGAACGAGGTTAAGGAGAACTTAAAAATGTTCTATTCGTACGATTTCAATATGGAC
AACAAGAATGAAATCGAAGATTTCTTCGCCAACATCGACGAGGCGATTTCTTCCATCCGTCACGGTATTG
TCCACTTCAACTTGGAATTAGAAGGTAAGGATATCTTTGCGTTCAAGAACATTGCGCCATCCGAAATCTC
AAAGAAGATGTTTCAGAATGAGATTAACGAGAAAAAACTGAAATTGAAGATCTTTCGTCAACTGAACTCT
GCCAACGTGTTCCGCTATCTCGAAAAGTATAAAATTCTGAATTACCTTAAACGTACACGCTTCGAGTTTG
TCAATAAAAATATCCCATTCGTCCCGTCTTTCACCAAATTATATTCGCGCATTGATGACCTGAAGAATAG
TCTTGGGATTTACTGGAAAACTCCGAAAACAAACGACGACAATAAGACTAAGGAGATTATTGATGCCCAA
ATCTATTTGCTTAAAAACATCTATTACGGGGAGTTCCTGAATTATTTCATGTCGAACAATGGTAATTTCT
TTGAGATTTCTAAAGAAATCATCGAATTGAACAAGAACGATAAACGCAACTTAAAGACTGGGTTTTACAA
GCTGCAAAAGTTTGAAGACATCCAGGAGAAGATTCCAAAGGAATACTTGGCGAATATCCAGTCCCTGTAC
ATGATTAATGCCGGTAATCAGGACGAAGAAGAAAAGGACACTTATATTGATTTCATTCAAAAGATCTTCT
TAAAGGGATTTATGACGTATCTTGCTAATAACGGTCGTTTAAGTCTGATTTACATCGGCTCGGATGAAGA
AACAAATACGTCATTAGCAGAAAAGAAGCAAGAGTTTGACAAGTTCTTGAAGAAGTACGAGCAGAACAAT
AATATCAAGATCCCCTATGAGATCAATGAATTCCTGCGTGAGATCAAACTGGGAAACATCCTGAAGTATA
CTGAGCGTTTAAACATGTTCTACCTTATCTTAAAGCTTTTGAATCACAAGGAGCTGACAAATCTGAAGGG
TAGTCTTGAAAAATATCAGTCTGCCAATAAGGAAGAAGCGTTCTCTGACCAATTGGAGTTAATTAACCTG
CTTAACCTTGACAACAACCGCGTGACGGAAGACTTCGAATTAGAGGCCGACGAGATTGGAAAATTTCTTG
ATTTCAATGGCAACAAAGTTAAGGATAACAAGGAACTGAAAAAGTTCGATACAAACAAGATCTACTTTGA
CGGCGAGAACATTATCAAACACCGTGCCTTCTACAATATTAAGAAATATGGCATGTTAAACTTACTGGAG
AAAATTGCCGACAAGGCTGGATACAAGATCTCGATCGAAGAGCTGAAGAAATACTCCAATAAAAAGAATG
AGATCGAGAAGAACCATAAGATGCAGGAAAATCTGCACCGCAAATACGCTCGTCCCCGTAAAGACGAGAA
GTTTACAGATGAGGACTATGAAAGTTACAAGCAAGCTATTGAGAATATTGAGGAGTACACCCACCTTAAG
AACAAGGTAGAATTCAATGAGCTGAATTTACTGCAGGGCCTGTTGCTGCGCATTTTACATCGTTTAGTCG
GATATACCTCAATTTGGGAACGCGATCTGCGCTTCCGCCTTAAAGGTGAGTTCCCAGAAAACCAATACAT
CGAAGAGATCTTCAACTTTGAAAATAAGAAGAACGTGAAGTACAAAGGGGGTCAGATTGTAGAGAAATAC
ATTAAATTCTACAAGGAATTACATCAAAATGATGAAGTTAAGATCAACAAGTACAGTTCCGCGAATATCA
AGGTGTTGAAGCAAGAAAAGAAGGACCTTTATATTCGCAATTACATCGCCCACTTCAATTATATTCCTCA
CGCCGAGATCTCACTGCTGGAAGTCCTTGAAAATTTGCGTAAATTGCTGTCCTACGATCGCAAACTGGCA
AATGCCGTAATGAAATCAGTAGTTGATATCCTTAAGGAGTATGGTTTTGTAGCCACATTCAAAATCGGGG
CGGACAAGAAGATCGGTATTCAGACACTGGAGAGCGAAAAAATCGTGCATCTTAAGAATCTTAAGAAGAA
GAAGTTAATGACTGACCGCAATTCCGAGGAACTTTGCAAATTGGTGAAGATTATGTTTGAATACAAAATG
GAAGAGAAAAAGTCTGAAAACTAATAACATTGGAAGTGGATAACGGATCCGCGATCGCGGCGCGCCACCT
GGTGGCCGGCCGGTACCACGCGTGCGCGCTGATCCGGCTGCTAACAAAGCCCGAAAGGAAGCTGAGTTGG
CTGCTGCCACCGCTGAGCAATAACTAGCATAACCCCTTGGGGCCTCTAAACGGGTCTTGAGGGGTTTTTT
GCTGAAAGGAGGAACTATATCCGGATATCCACAGGACGGGTGTGGTCGCCATGATCGCGTAGTCGATAGT
GGCTCCAAGTAGCGAAGCGAGCAGGACTGGGCGGCGGCCAAAGCGGTCGGACAGTGCTCCGAGAACGGGT
GCGCATAGAAATTGCATCAACGCATATAGCGCTAGCAGCACGCCATAGTGACTGGCGATGCTGTCGGAAT
GGACGATATCCCGCAAGAGGCCCGGCAGTACCGGCATAACCAAGCCTATGCCTACAGCATCCAGGGTGAC
GGTGCCGAGGATGACGATGAGCGCATTGTTAGATTTCATACACGGTGCCTGACTGCGTTAGCAATTTAAC
TGTGATAAACTACCGCATTAAAGCTTATCGATGATAAGCTGTCAAACATGAGAA
